>Addgene plasmid #69808 | pSFFV-Cx45 | addgene partial sequence | sequence record 136259 | SFFV-F 5'-attgattgactgcccacctc-3'
ATTTGGAGACCCCCGCCCAGGGACCACCGACCCACCGTCGGGAGGTAAGCTGGCCAGCGATCGTTTTGTC
TCCGTCTCTGTCTTTGGAATTCCGGCTTCTCCCCTCTCTTCAGATGGACTCGAGGCTGACACGTTCACTC
TCTGACGTTCCTGCAACTTCTGAAGGATGCACACACCGGCACGGCATGCTGTCTTGCTAACAAGGAGGGG
ACTTCCCAAAAGCCTGCAAAGGAGACGTAGATCTTCAAGCAAGTCCTGGCAGCTGGAGCTTCCCGATAGC
AGATAAAATAATCTGACCACCATGAGTTGGAGCTTTCTGACCCGTCTCTTAGAGGAGATCCACAACCACT
CCACCTTCGTTGGCAAAATCTGGCTGTCGGTGCTGATCGTCTTTCGGATCGTTCTGACTGCTGTGGGAGG
CGAATCCATTTATTACGATGAGCAAAGCAAGTTTGTCTGCAACACGGAGCAGCCCGGCTGTGAGAACGTT
TGTTACGACGCTTTTGCTCCTCTTTCTCACGTGAGATTTTGGGTGTTCCAGATCATTCTCGTCGCCACTC
CGTCCGTCATGTATTTGGGCTACGCCATCCATAAGATTGCCCGCATGGTGGAGCACAGTGACGTTGACAG
AAGGTTCAGAAGCAAAAGCTTTTCCACGCGCTGGAAACAGCACCGCGGCTTGGAGGAGGCCGAGGATGAC
CACGAGGAGGACCCGATGATGTACCCAGAGATAGAGCTGGAAAGCGAACGGGAGAACAAGGAGCAGCAGC
CCCCCGCCAAGGCCAAGCACGACGGGCGGCGGCGGATCCGCGAGGACGGGCTGATGAGGATCTATGTGCT
GCAGCTGCTGGTGAGGGCGACGTTCGAGGTCGGCTTTCTGATCGGTCAGTACCTCCTGTATGGCTTTGAG
GTCAGCCCCGTGTTTGTGTGCAGCAGGAAGCCCTGCC
