>Addgene plasmid #69808 | pSFFV-Cx45 | addgene partial sequence | sequence record 136263 | SV40pA-R 5'-GAAATTTGTGATGCTATTGC-3'
AACAGTTACAACAACAATTGCATTCATTTTATGTTTCAGGTTCAGGGGGAGGTGTGGGAGGTTTTTTAAA
GCAAGTAAAACCTCTACAAATGTGGTATGGCTGATTATGATCTCTAGTCAAGGCACTATACATCAAATAT
TCCTTATTAACCCCTTTACAAATTAAAAAGCTAAAGGTACACAATTTTTGAGCATAGTTATTAATAGCAG
ACACTCTATGCCTGTGTGGAGTAAGAAAAAACAGTATGTTATGATTATAACTGTTATGCCTACTTATAAA
GGTTACAGAATATTTTTCCATAATTTTCTTGTATAGCAGTGCAGCTTTTTCCTTTGTGGTGTAAATAGCA
AAGCAAGCAAGAGTTCTATTACTAAACACAGCATGACTCAAAAAACTTAGCAATTCTGAAGGAAAGTCCT
TGGGGTCTTCTACCTTTCTCTTCTTTTTTGGAGGAGTAGAATGTTGAGAGTCAGCAGTAGCCTCATCATC
ACTAGATGGCATTTCTTCTGAGCAAAACAGGTTTTCCTCATTAAAGGCATTCCACCACTGCTCCCATTCA
TCAGTTCCATAGGTTGGAATCTAAAATACACAAACAATTAGAATCAGTAGTTTAACACATTATACACTTA
AAAATTTTATATTTACCTTAGAGCTTTAAATCTCTGTAGGTAGTTTGTCCAATTATGTCACACCACAGAA
GTAAGGTTCCTTCACAAAGATCCGGCGAATTTCTGCCATTCATCCGCTTATTATCACTTATTCAGGCGTA
GCAACCAGGCGTTTAAGGGCACGGGCTGCAGGAATTCC
