>Addgene plasmid #69808 | pSFFV-Cx45 | addgene partial sequence | sequence record 137794 | EBV-rev 5'-GTGGTTTGTCCAAACTCATC-3'
AGAGCGGCCGCCACCGCGGTGGAGCTCCAATTCGCCCTATAGTGAGTCGTATTACAATTCACTGGCCGTC
GTTTTACAACGTCGTGACTGGGAAAACCCTGGCGTTACCCAACTTAATCGCCTTGCAGCACATCCCCCTT
TCGCCAGCTGGCGTAATAGCGAAGAGGCCCGCACCGATCGCCCTTCCCAACAGTTGCGCAGCCTGAATGG
CGAATGGG
[124 nt withheld, positions 219-342]
C
[91 nt withheld, positions 344-434]
A
[49 nt withheld, positions 436-484]
CCTTTGACGTTGGAGTCCACGTTCTTT
[37 nt withheld, positions 512-548]
ACCCTATCTCGGTCTATTCTTTTGATTTATAAGGGATTTTGCCGATTTCGGCCTATTGGTTAAAAA
