[The description below was written by a language model from this plasmid's Addgene catalogue record.]
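Description:
pSFFV-Cx45 is a mammalian expression plasmid built on the pSFFV backbone and carrying the chicken (Gallus gallus) connexin45 coding sequence, also known as GJC1. It is propagated in E. coli under ampicillin selection, and it carries a neomycin resistance marker so that transfected mammalian cells can be selected with G418, which allows stable connexin-expressing lines to be derived as well as transient expression. The record gives no feature table, does not list the origin of replication, and describes the copy number as unknown.

The Cx45 insert was placed into the vector by restriction cloning at an EcoRI site, with EcoRI retained at both the 5′ and 3′ junctions. Because the same enzyme flanks both ends, the fragment can be excised in one digest, but the cloning was not inherently directional. The promoter is not explicitly stated; the backbone name and the SFFV forward sequencing primer positioned upstream of the insert suggest that expression is driven by the spleen focus-forming virus long terminal repeat, a strong retroviral promoter commonly used in mammalian cells. No epitope tags, fusion partners or reporters are recorded, so the protein appears to be expressed in native, untagged form.

Connexin45 is a gap junction channel subunit, and the associated publication concerns how multiple connexins confer distinct regulatory and conductance properties on gap junctions in the developing heart. The construct is therefore suited to expressing chick Cx45 in mammalian cells to study the electrophysiological and gating behaviour of the channels it forms.
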