Addgene plasmid #69808: pSFFV-Cx45
Purpose: mammalian expression of chick Cx45
Depositing lab: Richard Veenstra. Depositing organization: SUNY Upstate Medical University. Publication: Multiple connexins confer distinct regulatory and conductance properties of gap junctions in developing heart. Veenstra RD, Wang HZ, Westphale EM, Beyer EC. Circ Res. 1992 Nov;71(5):1277-83. PubMed 1382884.
Backbone
  Vector backbone: pSFFV
  Backbone manufacturer: Fuhlbrigge, et al 1998, PMID 3261013
  Vector type: Mammalian Expression
  Selectable markers: Neomycin (select with G418)
Growth in bacteria
  Bacterial resistance: Ampicillin, 100 μg/mL
  Growth temperature: 37°C
  Growth strain: DH5alpha
  Copy number: Unknown
Gene/Insert
  Gene/Insert name: Cx45 (alt names: GJC1; Connexin45)
  Species: G. gallus (chicken)
  Entrez Gene: GJC1 (a.k.a. GJA7, GJD3)
  Cloning method: Restriction Enzyme; 5′ cloning site EcoRI (not destroyed); 3′ cloning site EcoRI (not destroyed)
  Sequencing primers: 5′ SFFV-F attgattgactgcccacctc
Terms and licenses: Academic/Nonprofit Terms; Industry Terms: Not Available to Industry
Depositor comments: This plasmid was provided by Joseph Stains (University of Maryland School of Medicine), who received it from Thomas Steinberg (Washington University).
How to cite: pSFFV-Cx45 was a gift from Richard Veenstra (Addgene plasmid # 69808 ; http://n2t.net/addgene:69808 ; RRID:Addgene_69808)
